Addgene plasmid #160538: pTricHis-PLY-WT-charge+
Purpose: Expression of inserted PLY variant
Depositing lab: Doryen Bubeck. Depositing organization: Imperial College London. Publication: Structural basis for tuning activity and membrane specificity of bacterial cytolysins. Shah NR, Voisin TB, Parsons ES, Boyd CM, Hoogenboom BW, Bubeck D. Nat Commun. 2020 Nov 16;11(1):5818. doi: 10.1038/s41467-020-19482-6. PubMed 33199689.
Backbone
  Vector backbone: pTricHisA
  Backbone manufacturer: ThermoFisher
  Vector type: Bacterial Expression
Growth in bacteria
  Bacterial resistance: Ampicillin, 100 μg/mL
  Growth temperature: 37°C
  Growth strain: DH5alpha
  Growth instructions: Depositor recommends using BL21 (DE3) for protein expression and purification.
  Copy number: High Copy
Gene/Insert
  Gene/Insert name: PLY-WT-charge+
  Species: Other
  Insert size (bp): 1524
  Mutation: W278K, L282K
  Tag / fusion protein: His-Tag (N terminal on backbone)
  Cloning method: Gibson Cloning
Terms and licenses: Academic/Nonprofit Terms; Industry Terms: Not Available to Industry
Depositor comments: ILY gene is codon optimized, and all native Cys removed, before additional mutations were added.
How to cite: pTricHis-PLY-WT-charge+ was a gift from Doryen Bubeck (Addgene plasmid # 160538 ; http://n2t.net/addgene:160538 ; RRID:Addgene_160538)
