[The description below was written by a language model from this plasmid's Addgene catalogue record and pLannotate feature annotations shown in this document.]
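Description:
pTricHis-PLY-WT-charge+ is a bacterial expression plasmid built on the commercial pTrcHis A backbone (recorded as "pTricHisA") for IPTG-inducible production of a pneumolysin (PLY) variant in E. coli. The 5.8 kb plasmid replicates from a high-copy ColE1/pMB1-type origin, with a pBR322 bom site and only a fragment of rop, and is selected through the β-lactamase (AmpR) gene. It carries its own lacI gene under the lacIq promoter, so the repressor is supplied from the plasmid whatever the host strain. The record lists a cloning strain for propagation and a BL21 (DE3) strain for protein expression and purification.

Expression is driven by the hybrid trc promoter, controlled by a lac operator. This is followed by the rrnG antiterminator and a short minicistron that supplies a ribosome binding site to improve translation of the downstream reading frame. The open reading frame begins with the backbone's N-terminal leader: a polyhistidine tag (annotated as a capTEV fragment), the T7 gene 10 leader, and the Xpress epitope with its enterokinase cleavage site. The ply coding sequence comes next, matching the cholesterol-dependent pore-forming cytolysin of Streptococcus pneumoniae, and transcription ends at the rrnB T1 and T2 terminators.

The insert was introduced by Gibson assembly and carries the substitutions W278K and L282K, which add two lysines, consistent with the "charge+" name. The depositor comment about codon optimisation and removal of native cysteines refers to an "ILY" gene, so the record does not make clear whether it applies to this PLY insert. The stated purpose is expression of the PLY variant, and the associated study concerns the activity and membrane specificity of bacterial cytolysins.
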