Features (pLannotate 1.2.2; 20 found; start..end, strand, type, name):
     94..123     +  promoter       trc promoter: strong E. coli promoter; hybrid between the trp and lac UV5 promoters
    131..147     +  protein_bind   lac operator: The lac repressor binds to the lac operator to inhibit transcription in E. coli. This inhibition can be relieved by adding lactose or isopropyl-β-D-thiogalactopyranoside (IPTG). lac repressor encoded by lacI
    164..233     +  misc_feature   rrnG antiterminator: antiterminator from the E. coli rrnG leader region (Berg et al., 1989)
    284..310     +  CDS            minicistron: synthetic cistron containing a ribosome binding site (Shine-Dalgarno sequence), for enhancing the bacterial expression of a downstream cistron (Schoner, 1997) This first cistron should terminate 3 bp upstream of the ATG for the second cistron.
    326..346     +  CDS            capTEV™ (fragment): composite tag for in vivo biotinylation, TEV protease cleavage, and 6xHis tagging
    347..379     +  CDS            T7 tag (gene 10 leader): leader peptide from bacteriophage T7 gene 10 promotes efficient translation in E. coli
    383..406     +  CDS            Xpress™ tag: Xpress™ epitope tag, including an enterokinase recognition and cleavage site
    422..1834    +  CDS            ply: TACY_STRP2 - Experimental evidence at protein level: Swiss-Prot protein existence level 1. A cholesterol-dependent toxin that causes cytolysis by forming pores in cholesterol-containing host membranes. After binding to target membranes, the protein undergoes a major conformation change, leading to its insertion in the host membrane and formation of an oligomeric pore complex. Cholesterol is required for binding to host membranes, membrane insertion and pore formation; cholesterol binding is mediated by a Thr-Leu pair in the C-terminus. Can be reversibly inactivated by oxidation. From Streptoco
   1931..2046    +  ncRNA          5S rRNA: Accession: RF00001 - 5S ribosomal RNA
   2050..2136    +  terminator     rrnB T1 terminator: Escherichia coli rrnB; transcription terminator T1 from the E. coli rrnB gene
   2228..2255    +  terminator     rrnB T2 terminator: transcription terminator T2 from the E. coli rrnB gene
   2274..2365    +  promoter       AmpR promoter: bla
   2366..3226    +  CDS            AmpR: β-lactamase; bla; confers resistance to ampicillin, carbenicillin, and related antibiotics
   3397..3985    +  rep_origin     ori: high-copy-number ColE1/pMB1/pBR322/pUC origin of replication
   4171..4311    -  misc_feature   bom: basis of mobility region from pBR322
   4413..4453    -  CDS            rop (fragment): Rop protein, which maintains plasmids at low copy number; rop
   4497..4574    +  promoter       lacIq promoter: lacI (mutant); In the lacIq allele, a single base change in the promoter boosts expression of the lacI gene about 10-fold.
   4575..5657    +  CDS            lacI: lac repressor; lacI; The lac repressor binds to the lac operator to inhibit transcription in E. coli. This inhibition can be relieved by adding lactose or isopropyl-β-D-thiogalactopyranoside (IPTG).
   5699..5716    +  promoter       tet promoter (fragment): E. coli promoter for tetracycline efflux protein gene
   5712..18      -  CDS            yciV (fragment) (across the origin): RNAAM_ECOLI - Also known as trpH From Escherichia coli (strain K12).
>Addgene plasmid #160538 | pTricHis-PLY-WT-charge+ | addgene full sequence | sequence record 322579 | Addgene NGS Result
ATAATTCGTGTCGCTCAAGGCGCACTCCCGTTCTGGATAATGTTTTTTGCGCCGACATCATAACGGTTCT
GGCAAATATTCTGAAATGAGCTGTTGACAATTAATCATCCGGCTCGTATAATGTGTGGAATTGTGAGCGG
ATAACAATTTCACACAGGAAACAGCGCCGCTGAGAAAAAGCGAAGCGGCACTGCTCTTTAACAATTTATC
AGACAATCTGTGTGGGCACTCGACCGGAATTATCGATTAACTTTATTATTAAAAATTAAAGAGGTATATA
TTAATGTATCGATTAAATAAGGAGGAATAAACCATGGGGGGTTCTCATCATCATCATCATCATGGTATGG
CTAGCATGACTGGTGGACAGCAAATGGGTCGGGATCTGTACGACGATGACGATAAGGATCGATGGGGATC
CATGGCAAATAAAGCGGTAAATGACTTTATTCTTGCAATGAATTACGATAAGAAGAAACTTCTGACCCAT
CAGGGCGAATCGATTGAAAATCGTTTCATCAAAGAGGGTAATCAGCTTCCCGATGAGTTTGTAGTCATCG
AACGTAAGAAGCGTAGTCTCTCGACTAATACCAGTGATATTTCTGTGACGGCCACTAACGACAGCCGCCT
GTATCCGGGAGCCCTGTTGGTAGTGGATGAGACCTTGCTGGAGAATAATCCTACGTTACTTGCCGTAGAT
CGTGCCCCGATGACGTATTCAATTGATCTGCCAGGTTTGGCTTCATCCGATTCGTTCTTACAAGTGGAAG
ACCCGAGCAATTCTTCTGTACGCGGTGCGGTAAACGATCTGCTGGCGAAGTGGCATCAAGATTATGGTCA
GGTTAATAATGTTCCAGCCCGCATGCAGTATGAAAAGATCACGGCTCACAGTATGGAACAACTGAAGGTG
AAGTTTGGATCAGACTTTGAAAAGACCGGAAATTCGCTGGATATTGATTTTAACTCAGTGCATTCCGGAG
AGAAGCAGATTCAGATTGTTAATTTCAAGCAGATTTATTATACCGTGAGCGTTGACGCAGTGAAGAATCC
GGGTGATGTGTTTCAAGATACAGTCACTGTTGAGGATTTAAAACAGCGTGGTATTTCCGCAGAGCGTCCT
CTCGTTTATATTAGCAGTGTGGCGTATGGTCGCCAAGTATATTTGAAGTTAGAAACAACGTCCAAGTCTG
ATGAAGTAGAGGCGGCATTTGAAGCGCTCATCAAAGGGGTCAAGGTGGCCCCACAGACCGAGGCGAAGCA
GATTGCGGACAATACGGAAGTGAAGGCGGTTATTCTGGGTGGCGACCCTTCGTCCGGGGCCCGCGTCGTA
ACAGGCAAGGTGGATATGGTGGAAGACTTGATTCAGGAAGGATCCCGCTTTACCGCGGATCATCCTGGTC
TTCCCATTTCGTATACTACCAGTTTTCTTCGTGACAATGTGGTGGCCACCTTTCAAAACTCTACCGACTA
TGTGGAGACGAAGGTCACCGCCTACCGTAACGGTGATCTCCTTCTGGATCATTCGGGCGCATATGTAGCG
CAATATTATATTACTTGGGATGAACTGAGTTATGATCATCAAGGCAAGGAAGTACTTACTCCCAAGGCAT
GGGACCGTAATGGCCAGGATCTTACGGCGCACTTTACTACCAGCATTCCTCTCAAAGGTAATGTGCGTAA
TCTTAGTGTTAAAATTCGTGAGTGTACCGGACTTGCCTGGGAATGGTGGCGTACCGTTTATGAGAAAACC
GATCTCCCACTGGTCCGTAAGCGTACAATTAGTATTTGGGGAACTACACTGTATCCTCAGGTAGAGGATA
AGGTTGAAAATGACTAATTCGAAGCTTGGCTGTTTTGGCGGATGAGAGAAGATTTTCAGCCTGATACAGA
TTAAATCAGAACGCAGAAGCGGTCTGATAAAACAGAATTTGCCTGGCGGCAGTAGCGCGGTGGTCCCACC
TGACCCCATGCCGAACTCAGAAGTGAAACGCCGTAGCGCCGATGGTAGTGTGGGGTCTCCCCATGCGAGA
GTAGGGAACTGCCAGGCATCAAATAAAACGAAAGGCTCAGTCGAAAGACTGGGCCTTTCGTTTTATCTGT
TGTTTGTCGGTGAACGCTCTCCTGAGTAGGACAAATCCGCCGGGAGCGGATTTGAACGTTGCGAAGCAAC
GGCCCGGAGGGTGGCGGGCAGGACGCCCGCCATAAACTGCCAGGCATCAAATTAAGCAGAAGGCCATCCT
GACGGATGGCCTTTTTGCGTTTCTACAAACTCTTTTGTTTATTTTTCTAAATACATTCAAATATGTATCC
GCTCATGAGACAATAACCCTGATAAATGCTTCAATAATATTGAAAAAGGAAGAGTATGAGTATTCAACAT
TTCCGTGTCGCCCTTATTCCCTTTTTTGCGGCATTTTGCCTTCCTGTTTTTGCTCACCCAGAAACGCTGG
TGAAAGTAAAAGATGCTGAAGATCAGTTGGGTGCACGAGTGGGTTACATCGAACTGGATCTCAACAGCGG
TAAGATCCTTGAGAGTTTTCGCCCCGAAGAACGTTTTCCAATGATGAGCACTTTTAAAGTTCTGCTATGT
GGCGCGGTATTATCCCGTGTTGACGCCGGGCAAGAGCAACTCGGTCGCCGCATACACTATTCTCAGAATG
ACTTGGTTGAGTACTCACCAGTCACAGAAAAGCATCTTACGGATGGCATGACAGTAAGAGAATTATGCAG
TGCTGCCATAACCATGAGTGATAACACTGCGGCCAACTTACTTCTGACAACGATCGGAGGACCGAAGGAG
CTAACCGCTTTTTTGCACAACATGGGGGATCATGTAACTCGCCTTGATCGTTGGGAACCGGAGCTGAATG
AAGCCATACCAAACGACGAGCGTGACACCACGATGCCTGTAGCAATGGCAACAACGTTGCGCAAACTATT
AACTGGCGAACTACTTACTCTAGCTTCCCGGCAACAATTAATAGACTGGATGGAGGCGGATAAAGTTGCA
GGACCACTTCTGCGCTCGGCCCTTCCGGCTGGCTGGTTTATTGCTGATAAATCTGGAGCCGGTGAGCGTG
GGTCTCGCGGTATCATTGCAGCACTGGGGCCAGATGGTAAGCCCTCCCGTATCGTAGTTATCTACACGAC
GGGGAGTCAGGCAACTATGGATGAACGAAATAGACAGATCGCTGAGATAGGTGCCTCACTGATTAAGCAT
TGGTAACTGTCAGACCAAGTTTACTCATATATACTTTAGATTGATTTAAAACTTCATTTTTAATTTAAAA
GGATCTAGGTGAAGATCCTTTTTGATAATCTCATGACCAAAATCCCTTAACGTGAGTTTTCGTTCCACTG
AGCGTCAGACCCCGTAGAAAAGATCAAAGGATCTTCTTGAGATCCTTTTTTTCTGCGCGTAATCTGCTGC
TTGCAAACAAAAAAACCACCGCTACCAGCGGTGGTTTGTTTGCCGGATCAAGAGCTACCAACTCTTTTTC
CGAAGGTAACTGGCTTCAGCAGAGCGCAGATACCAAATACTGTCCTTCTAGTGTAGCCGTAGTTAGGCCA
CCACTTCAAGAACTCTGTAGCACCGCCTACATACCTCGCTCTGCTAATCCTGTTACCAGTGGCTGCTGCC
AGTGGCGATAAGTCGTGTCTTACCGGGTTGGACTCAAGACGATAGTTACCGGATAAGGCGCAGCGGTCGG
GCTGAACGGGGGGTTCGTGCACACAGCCCAGCTTGGAGCGAACGACCTACACCGAACTGAGATACCTACA
GCGTGAGCTATGAGAAAGCGCCACGCTTCCCGAAGGGAGAAAGGCGGACAGGTATCCGGTAAGCGGCAGG
GTCGGAACAGGAGAGCGCACGAGGGAGCTTCCAGGGGGAAACGCCTGGTATCTTTATAGTCCTGTCGGGT
TTCGCCACCTCTGACTTGAGCGTCGATTTTTGTGATGCTCGTCAGGGGGGCGGAGCCTATGGAAAAACGC
CAGCAACGCGGCCTTTTTACGGTTCCTGGCCTTTTGCTGGCCTTTTGCTCACATGTTCTTTCCTGCGTTA
TCCCCTGATTCTGTGGATAACCGTATTACCGCCTTTGAGTGAGCTGATACCGCTCGCCGCAGCCGAACGA
CCGAGCGCAGCGAGTCAGTGAGCGAGGAAGCGGAAGAGCGCCTGATGCGGTATTTTCTCCTTACGCATCT
GTGCGGTATTTCACACCGCATATGGTGCACTCTCAGTACAATCTGCTCTGATGCCGCATAGTTAAGCCAG
TATACACTCCGCTATCGCTACGTGACTGGGTCATGGCTGCGCCCCGACACCCGCCAACACCCGCTGACGC
GCCCTGACGGGCTTGTCTGCTCCCGGCATCCGCTTACAGACAAGCTGTGACCGTCTCCGGGAGCTGCATG
TGTCAGAGGTTTTCACCGTCATCACCGAAACGCGCGAGGCAGCAGATCAATTCGCGCGCGAAGGCGAAGC
GGCATGCATTTACGTTGACACCATCGAATGGTGCAAAACCTTTCGCGGTATGGCATGATAGCGCCCGGAA
GAGAGTCAATTCAGGGTGGTGAATGTGAAACCAGTAACGTTATACGATGTCGCAGAGTATGCCGGTGTCT
CTTATCAGACCGTTTCCCGCGTGGTGAACCAGGCCAGCCACGTTTCTGCGAAAACGCGGGAAAAAGTGGA
AGCGGCGATGGCGGAGCTGAATTACATTCCCAACCGCGTGGCACAACAACTGGCGGGCAAACAGTCGTTG
CTGATTGGCGTTGCCACCTCCAGTCTGGCCCTGCACGCGCCGTCGCAAATTGTCGCGGCGATTAAATCTC
GCGCCGATCAACTGGGTGCCAGCGTGGTGGTGTCGATGGTAGAACGAAGCGGCGTCGAAGCCTGTAAAGC
GGCGGTGCACAATCTTCTCGCGCAACGCGTCAGTGGGCTGATCATTAACTATCCGCTGGATGACCAGGAT
GCCATTGCTGTGGAAGCTGCCTGCACTAATGTTCCGGCGTTATTTCTTGATGTCTCTGACCAGACACCCA
TCAACAGTATTATTTTCTCCCATGAAGACGGTACGCGACTGGGCGTGGAGCATCTGGTCGCATTGGGTCA
CCAGCAAATCGCGCTGTTAGCGGGCCCATTAAGTTCTGTCTCGGCGCGTCTGCGTCTGGCTGGCTGGCAT
AAATATCTCACTCGCAATCAAATTCAGCCGATAGCGGAACGGGAAGGCGACTGGAGTGCCATGTCCGGTT
TTCAACAAACCATGCAAATGCTGAATGAGGGCATCGTTCCCACTGCGATGCTGGTTGCCAACGATCAGAT
GGCGCTGGGCGCAATGCGCGCCATTACCGAGTCCGGGCTGCGCGTTGGTGCGGATATCTCGGTAGTGGGA
TACGACGATACCGAAGACAGCTCATGTTATATCCCGCCGTTAACCACCATCAAACAGGATTTTCGCCTGC
TGGGGCAAACCAGCGTGGACCGCTTGCTGCAACTCTCTCAGGGCCAGGCGGTGAAGGGCAATCAGCTGTT
GCCCGTCTCACTGGTGAAAAGAAAAACCACCCTGGCGCCCAATACGCAAACCGCCTCTCCCCGCGCGTTG
GCCGATTCATTAATGCAGCTGGCACGACAGGTTTCCCGACTGGAAAGCGGGCAGTGAGCGCAACGCAATT
AATGTAAGTTAGCGCGAATTGATCTGGTTTGACAGCTTATCATCGACTGCACGGTGCACCAATGCTTCTG
GCGTCAGGCAGCCATCGGAAGCTGTGGTATGGCTGTGCAGGTCGTAAATCACTGC
